Addgene plasmid #240671: pG20_TEV_mVenus_FG
Purpose: (Empty Backbone) Expression plasmid for TEV-mVenus-tagged proteins with FAST-Green transgenic seed selection
Depositing lab: Hans-Henning Kunz. Depositing organization: Ludwig-Maximilians-Universitaet Muenchen (LMU). Publication: Catch & Release-rapid cost-effective protein purification from plants using a DIY GFP-Trap-protease approach. Schwartz S, Engstler C, Muhlbauer S, Windenbach E, Wunder T, Kunz HH, Brandt B. Plant J. 2025 Nov;124(3):e70544. doi: 10.1111/tpj.70544. PubMed 41222448.
Backbone
  Vector backbone: pGreen2.0
  Backbone size (bp): 7865
  Vector type: Plant Expression
  Selectable markers: FAST-Green
  Tag / fusion protein: TEV-mVenus (C terminal on backbone)
Growth in bacteria
  Bacterial resistance: Kanamycin, 50 μg/mL
  Growth temperature: 37°C
  Growth strain: DH5alpha
  Copy number: High Copy
Gene/Insert
  Gene/Insert name: None
  Tag / fusion protein: TEV-mVenus (C terminal on backbone)
Terms and licenses: Academic/Nonprofit Terms; Industry Terms: Not Available to Industry
How to cite: pG20_TEV_mVenus_FG was a gift from Hans-Henning Kunz (Addgene plasmid # 240671 ; http://n2t.net/addgene:240671 ; RRID:Addgene_240671)
