[The description below was written by a language model from this plasmid's Addgene catalogue record and pLannotate feature annotations shown in this document.]
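Description:
pG20_TEV_mVenus_FG is a 7,865 bp empty plant expression backbone built on the pGreen2.0 binary vector and intended for producing proteins carrying a C-terminal TEV-mVenus tag. It is maintained in E. coli at high copy through a ColE1/pUC-type origin and selected with kanamycin via an aph(3')-Ia resistance gene. A pSa origin is also present, the element that pGreen-type vectors use for replication in Agrobacterium. Nopaline-type left and right T-DNA border repeats flank the region that would be transferred into the plant genome.

Within the T-DNA are two functional modules. The first is the FAST-Green seed marker: an oleosin coding sequence (annotated by similarity to a Brassica napus oleosin) fused in frame to EGFP. It targets green fluorescence to seed oil bodies, so transgenic seeds can be picked by fluorescence rather than by antibiotic or herbicide selection. The second is the cloning and expression site. A bacterial cassette consisting of the lac promoter and operator driving mRFP1, followed by the rrnB T1 and T7Te terminators, lies directly upstream of the Venus coding sequence and the Arabidopsis HSP18.2 terminator. This layout suggests a red-colony dropout placeholder that is replaced by the gene of interest, though the record does not describe the cloning method. The TEV protease site named in the catalogue entry is not separately annotated, and no plant promoter for the fusion cassette is identified; a long stretch upstream of the lac elements is unannotated, and only a short NOS promoter fragment appears near the right border.

According to the associated publication title, the vector supports a "catch and release" purification strategy in which the fluorescent-tagged protein is captured from plant extracts on a GFP-binding matrix and released by protease cleavage.
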