Features (pLannotate 1.2.2; 18 found; start..end, strand, type, name):
     63..498     +  rep_origin     pSa ori: origin of replication from bacterial plasmid pSa
    625..647     +  misc_feature   LB T-DNA repeat: left border repeat from nopaline C58 T-DNA (truncated)
   1100..1816    -  CDS            EGFP: EGFP is a basic (constitutively fluorescent) green fluorescent protein published in 1996, derived from Aequorea victoria. It is reported to be a rapidly-maturing weak dimer with moderate acid sensitivity.
   1817..2533    -  CDS            OLEO2_BRANA: Experimental evidence at protein level: Swiss-Prot protein existence level 1. May have a structural role to stabilize the lipid body during desiccation of the seed by preventing coalescence of the oil. Probably interacts with both lipid and phospholipid moieties of lipid bodies. May also provide recognition signals for specific lipase anchorage in lipolysis during seedling growth. From Brassica napus (Rape).
   3694..3781    +  CDS            lacI (fragment): lac repressor; lacI; The lac repressor binds to the lac operator to inhibit transcription in E. coli. This inhibition can be relieved by adding lactose or isopropyl-β-D-thiogalactopyranoside (IPTG).
   3794..3815    +  protein_bind   CAP binding site: CAP binding activates transcription in the presence of cAMP. E. coli catabolite activator protein
   3830..3860    +  promoter       lac promoter: promoter for the E. coli lac operon
   3868..3884    +  protein_bind   lac operator: The lac repressor binds to the lac operator to inhibit transcription in E. coli. This inhibition can be relieved by adding lactose or isopropyl-β-D-thiogalactopyranoside (IPTG). lac repressor encoded by lacI
   3920..4594    +  CDS            mRFP1: mRFP1 is a basic (constitutively fluorescent) red fluorescent protein published in 2002, derived from Discosoma sp.. It is reported to be a somewhat slowly-maturing monomer with low acid sensitivity.
   4642..4713    +  terminator     rrnB T1 terminator: transcription terminator T1 from the E. coli rrnB gene
   4729..4756    +  terminator     T7Te terminator: phage T7 early transcription terminator
   4808..5527    +  CDS            Venus: yellow fluorescent protein (YFP) with fast and efficient maturation (Nagai et al., 2002) mammalian codon-optimized
   5535..5783    +  terminator     HSP terminator: efficient transcription terminator from the Arabidopsis thaliana heat shock protein 18.2 gene (Nagaya et al., 2010)
   5794..5824    -  promoter       NOS promoter (fragment): nopaline synthase promoter
   5948..5972    +  misc_feature   RB T-DNA repeat: right border repeat from nopaline C58 T-DNA
   6063..6651    -  rep_origin     ori: high-copy-number ColE1/pMB1/pBR322/pUC origin of replication
   6822..7637    -  CDS            KanR: aminoglycoside phosphotransferase; aph(3')-Ia; confers resistance to kanamycin in bacteria or G418 (Geneticin®) in eukaryotes
   7822..58      +  CDS            TRA2_ECOLX (fragment) (across the origin): Protein predicted: Swiss-Prot protein existence level 4. Required for transposition of transposon Tn903. From Escherichia coli.
>Addgene plasmid #240671 | pG20_TEV_mVenus_FG | addgene full sequence | sequence record 484447 | Addgene NGS Result
AGCTCTCATCAACCGTGGCTCCCTCACTTTCTGGCTGGATGATGGGGCGATTCAGGCGATCCCCATCCAA
CAGCCCGCCGTCGAGCGGGCTTTTTTATCCCCGGAAGCCTGTGGATAGAGGGTAGTTATCCACGTGAAAC
CGCTAATGCCCCGCAAAGCCTTGATTCACGGGGCTTTCCGGCCCGCTCCAAAAACTATCCACGTGAAATC
GCTAATCAGGGTACGTGAAATCGCTAATCGGAGTACGTGAAATCGCTAATAAGGTCACGTGAAATCGCTA
ATCAAAAAGGCACGTGAGAACGCTAATAGCCCTTTCAGATCAACAGCTTGCAAACACCCCTCGCTCCGGC
AAGTAGTTACAGCAAGTAGTATGTTCAATTAGCTTTTCAATTATGAATATATATATCAATTATTGGTCGC
CCTTGGCTTGTGGACAATGCGCTACGCGCACCGGCTCCGCCCGTGGACAACCGCAAGCGGTTGCCCACCG
TCGAGCGCCTTTGCCCACAACCCGGCGGCCGGCCGCAACAGATCGTTTTATAAATTTTTTTTTTTGAAAA
AGAAAAAGCCCGAAAGGCGGCAACCTCTCGGGCTTCTGGATTTCCGATCCCCGGAATTAGATCTTGGCAG
GATATATTGTGGTGTAACGTTATCACTAAATGGAGCAACCTACTGTTTTTGAAGTTTGGGTTGCCATGTA
ATCACTTGCAATAAATATATGTACTAATGACTGCATCGGCTTGCGTGTCTAAATTTGTAGCTTATTGAAA
ACTTTTTGTGGTTAAAGACGAATCCAGTTAACTAACATAAGTTTAACAAAACAAGACCTTTTCCATATAT
AGACCACCGTTACCAACTTACAAAGAAGCCAAATAAAGTACAACACAACACTTGCAAGTTACAAAAAGAG
AGGAAAAAAAACATGGTACCATTTGACAACATATAGAAACACACATAAACATTACTTATAACAAAAAGAT
TCAAACTCGGCTTTTATTATCTCCCCCTGATCAAATTCTAAACACTTTATTCCTCATAAACTAACTCCCC
GACATTGGAGTTATTGGACTATGACGATGACATCAGTGGGGTAAGCTCACTTGTACAGCTCGTCCATGCC
GAGAGTGATCCCGGCGGCGGTCACGAACTCCAGCAGGACCATGTGATCGCGCTTCTCGTTGGGGTCTTTG
CTCAGGGCGGACTGGGTGCTCAGGTAGTGGTTGTCGGGCAGCAGCACGGGGCCGTCGCCGATGGGGGTGT
TCTGCTGGTAGTGGTCGGCGAGCTGCACGCTGCCGTCCTCGATGTTGTGGCGGATCTTGAAGTTCACCTT
GATGCCGTTCTTCTGCTTGTCGGCCATGATATAGACGTTGTGGCTGTTGTAGTTGTACTCCAGCTTGTGC
CCCAGGATGTTGCCGTCCTCCTTGAAGTCGATGCCCTTCAGCTCGATGCGGTTCACCAGGGTGTCGCCCT
CGAACTTCACCTCGGCGCGGGTCTTGTAGTTGCCGTCGTCCTTGAAGAAGATGGTGCGCTCCTGGACGTA
GCCTTCGGGCATGGCGGACTTGAAGAAGTCGTGCTGCTTCATGTGGTCGGGGTAGCGGCTGAAGCACTGC
ACGCCGTAGGTCAGGGTGGTCACGAGGGTGGGCCAGGGCACGGGCAGCTTGCCGGTGGTGCAGATGAACT
TCAGGGTCAGCTTGCCGTAGGTGGCATCGCCCTCGCCCTCGCCGGACACGCTGAACTTGTGGCCGTTTAC
GTCGCCGTCCAGCTCGACCAGGATGGGCACCACCCCGGTGAACAGCTCCTCGCCCTTGCTCACCATAGTA
GTGTGCTGGCCACCACGAGTACGGTCACGGTCATGTTCCCCACCAGTATGTTGCTGTCCGTAGTACTGAG
CTCTGTCTTTCAGATCCTGAGCTTTGCTTCCCAACTTCATCCTTGCACTGTCCAACTTGTCTGATCCCTG
TGGGTGCTCTCCCGTTGCGTACCTATTCACAATCAATAGGTATCATACCAAGCATTTTACCTATATAGAT
GATATACACAGACACATTCAAGCTAGCTAGGTCAAATTTCGTATTTAGTTAACCAAATGTTCCCTAGAAT
TTGCAATTTCTTATTGTTACATTTGTTATTCGACCAAAAAAATTGATCCAAAGCTACTGGCTCAACACAT
GCATGCACATATTGCACAAAATTATGAAGTAAGATGATAAATGTGTGCTTACTTGTAAATCCAAGAGAAA
ACGGTTATAGCGGCAATGCCAAACCCTCCAGAGGAAAGAAAACCGGTGATGAGGAGTGCAACTGTGATGA
GAGCCGGGACAAGGATTGGGCTGAAGATAACGAGCAGAGGTGTTGCAACAGTCAAAGCTATGACAGTTCC
AACAAGGGTAAGGCTGGAGAGAACAAGGAGGGAACCACCAGCTGTGACAGCAGTTGCAGCTTTAGCAATC
TGCCTAGACTTGGAGTAGTCAGATCCTCGTCCGGACATCTGGTACTGGTCACGATCTCGGCCCATCATCG
GGTACTGATCTCTGCCGATGATATCGTGATGGGTTCCTCTAGCTGTATCCGCCATTTTTTTGTTCTTGTT
TACTAGAGAGAATGAGATTTTGAATGAGAGATTGATCAAAAAGATGTGTATATATTTTGGAAGAGGTAGG
AGTGTTTGTTAGATATATTAAGAAAGGAGACGAGAAGTCACGTGTCAATGGAGACATCATGCAATTGTAG
GCCACGTGTTAATGGCGTCACCATGCAGCCGCTGCATGTGTTAACGAGAGGAGTCTATTCAAAGACACGT
TTGTTTTTTGCCTAGCTCAGAATGTGGCGTTGGCATCGAACCGAAACATAAAACGCAAAACGAACCTTTG
GGCTCGTCAGTATGGGTTTGGGCCTTCAATAGATTCCTTCTATACGGCCCACATATCCACTATTGGCAAC
AAAATTAGAAAAATTTAGGATTTAGTTTTAAAATTTGTTCCGCGACATTATAAAGCTTCGACGAGTCAGT
AATAAACGGCGTCAAAGTGGTTGCAGCCGGCACACACGAGTCGTGTTTATCAACTCAAAGCACAAATACT
TTTCCTCAACCTAAAAATAAGGCAATTAGCCAAAAACAACTTTGCGTGTAAACAACGCTCAATACACGTG
TCATTTTATTATTAGCTATTGCTTCACCGCCTTAGCTTTCTCGTGACCTAGTCGTCCTCGTCTTTTCTTC
TTCTTCTTCTATAAAACAATACCCAAAGACCTCTTCTTCTTCACAATTCAGATTTCAATTTCTCAAAATC
TTAAAAACTTTCTCTCAATTCTCTCTACCGTGATCAAGGTAAATTTCTGTGTTCCTTATTCTCTCAAAAT
CTTCGATTTTGTTTTCGTTCGATCCCAATTTCGTATATGTTCTTTGGTTTAGATTCTGTTAATCTTAGAT
CGAAGTCGATTTTCTGGGTTTGATCGTTAGATATCATCTTAATTCTCGATTAGGGTTTCATAGATATCAT
CCGATTTGTTCAAATAATTTGAGTTTTGTCGAATAATTACTCTTCGATTTGTGATTTCTATCTAGATCTG
GTGTTAGTTTCTAGTTTGTGCGATCGAATTTGTCGATTAATCTGAGTTTTTCTGATTAACAGACTAGAGT
TAACCGGGCTCAGGCCTGGCGCGCCACTAGTGGATCCGATGGTGTCTTCGATTCAATACGCAAACCGCCT
CTCCCCGCGCGTTGGCCGATTCATTAATGCAGCTGGCACGACAGGTTTCCCGACTGGAAAGCGGGCAGTG
AGCGCAACGCAATTAATGTGAGTTAGCTCACTCATTAGGCACCCCAGGCTTTACACTTTATGCTTCCGGC
TCGTATGTTGTGTGGAATTGTGAGCGGATAACAATTTCACACATACTAGAGAAAGAGGAGAAATACTAGA
TGGCTTCCTCCGAGGACGTTATCAAAGAGTTCATGCGTTTCAAAGTTCGTATGGAAGGTTCCGTTAACGG
TCACGAGTTCGAAATCGAAGGTGAAGGTGAAGGTCGTCCGTACGAAGGTACCCAGACCGCTAAACTGAAA
GTTACCAAAGGTGGTCCGCTGCCGTTCGCTTGGGACATCCTGTCCCCGCAGTTCCAGTACGGTTCCAAGG
CTTACGTTAAACACCCGGCTGACATCCCGGACTACCTGAAACTGTCCTTCCCGGAAGGTTTCAAATGGGA
ACGTGTTATGAACTTCGAGGACGGTGGTGTTGTTACCGTTACCCAGGACTCCTCCCTGCAAGACGGTGAG
TTCATCTACAAAGTTAAACTGCGTGGTACCAACTTCCCGTCCGACGGTCCGGTTATGCAGAAAAAAACGA
TGGGTTGGGAAGCATCCACCGAACGTATGTACCCGGAGGACGGTGCTCTGAAAGGTGAAATCAAAATGCG
TCTGAAACTGAAAGACGGTGGTCACTACGACGCTGAAGTTAAAACCACCTACATGGCTAAAAAACCGGTT
CAGCTGCCGGGTGCTTACAAAACCGACATCAAACTGGACATCACCTCCCACAACGAGGACTACACCATCG
TTGAACAGTACGAACGTGCTGAAGGTCGTCACTCCACCGGTGCTTAATAACGCTGATAGTGCTAGTGTAG
ATCGCTACTAGAGCCAGGCATCAAATAAAACGAAAGGCTCAGTCGAAAGACTGGGCCTTTCGTTTTATCT
GTTGTTTGTCGGTGAACGCTCTCTACTAGAGTCACACTGGCTCACCTTCGGGTGGGCCTTTCTGCGTTTA
TAGAAGACACTGGACCCGGGAGTGAGAACCTCTACTTCCAAGGCTCCATGGTGAGCAAGGGCGAGGAGCT
GTTCACCGGGGTGGTGCCCATCCTGGTCGAGCTGGACGGCGACGTAAACGGCCACAAGTTCAGCGTGTCC
GGCGAGGGCGAGGGCGATGCCACCTACGGCAAGCTGACCCTGAAGCTGATCTGCACCACCGGCAAGCTGC
CCGTGCCCTGGCCCACCCTCGTGACCACCCTGGGCTACGGCCTGCAGTGCTTCGCCCGCTACCCCGACCA
CATGAAGCAGCACGACTTCTTCAAGTCCGCCATGCCCGAAGGCTACGTCCAGGAGCGCACCATCTTCTTC
AAGGACGACGGCAACTACAAGACCCGCGCCGAGGTGAAGTTCGAGGGCGACACCCTGGTGAACCGCATCG
AGCTGAAGGGCATCGACTTCAAGGAGGACGGCAACATCCTGGGGCACAAGCTGGAGTACAACTACAACAG
CCACAACGTCTATATCACCGCCGACAAGCAGAAGAACGGCATCAAGGCCAACTTCAAGATCCGCCACAAC
ATCGAGGACGGCGGCGTGCAGCTCGCCGACCACTACCAGCAGAACACCCCCATCGGCGACGGCCCCGTGC
TGCTGCCCGACAACCACTACCTGAGCTACCAGTCCGCCCTGAGCAAAGACCCCAACGAGAAGCGCGATCA
CATGGTCCTGCTGGAGTTCGTGACCGCCGCCGGGATCACTCTCGGCATGGACGAGCTGTACAAGTAAGAG
CTCATATGAAGATGAAGATGAAATATTTGGTGTGTCAAATAAATAGCTTGTGTGCTTAAGTTTGTGTTTT
TTTCTTGGCTTGTTGTGTTATGAATTTGTGGCTTTTTCTAATATTAAATGAATGTAAGATCTCATTATAA
TGAATAAACAAATGTTTCTATAATCCATTGTGAATGTTTTGTTGGATCTCTTCTGCAGCATATAACTACT
GTATGTGCTATGGTATGGACTATGGAATATGATTAAAGATAAGGAATTCAGATCGGCTGAGTGGCTCCTT
CAACGTTGCGGTTCTGTCAGTTCCAAACGTAAAACGGCTTGTCCCGCGTCATCGGCGGGGGTCATAACGT
GACTCCCTTAATTCTCCGCTCATGATCAGATTGTCGTTTCCCGCCTTCAGTTTAAACTATCAGTGTTTGA
CAGGATATATTGGCGGGTAAACTAAGTCGCTGTATGTGTTTGTTTGAGATCTCATGTGAGCAAAAGGCCA
GCAAAAGGCCAGGAACCGTAAAAAGGCCGCGTTGCTGGCGTTTTTCCATAGGCTCCGCCCCCCTGACGAG
CATCACAAAAATCGACGCTCAAGTCAGAGGTGGCGAAACCCGACAGGACTATAAAGATACCAGGCGTTTC
CCCCTGGAAGCTCCCTCGTGCGCTCTCCTGTTCCGACCCTGCCGCTTACCGGATACCTGTCCGCCTTTCT
CCCTTCGGGAAGCGTGGCGCTTTCTCATAGCTCACGCTGTAGGTATCTCAGTTCGGTGTAGGTCGTTCGC
TCCAAGCTGGGCTGTGTGCACGAACCCCCCGTTCAGCCCGACCGCTGCGCCTTATCCGGTAACTATCGTC
TTGAGTCCAACCCGGTAAGACACGACTTATCGCCACTGGCAGCAGCCACTGGTAACAGGATTAGCAGAGC
GAGGTATGTAGGCGGTGCTACAGAGTTCTTGAAGTGGTGGCCTAACTACGGCTACACTAGAAGAACAGTA
TTTGGTATCTGCGCTCTGCTGAAGCCAGTTACCTTCGGAAGAAGAGTTGGTAGCTCTTGATCCGGCAAAC
AAACCACCGCTGGTAGCGGTGGTTTTTTTGTTTGCAAGCAGCAGATTACGCGCAGAAAAAAAGGATCTCA
AGAAGATCCTTTGATCTTTTCTACGGGGTCTGACGCTCAGTGGAACGAAAACTCACGTTAAGGGATTTTG
GTCATGAGATTATCAAAAAGGATCTTCACCTAGATCCTTTTAAATTAAAAATGAAGTTTTAAATCAATCT
AAAGTATATATGTGTAACATTGGTCTAGTGATTAGAAAAACTCATCGAGCATCAAATGAAACTGCAATTT
ATTCATATCAGGATTATCAATACCATATTTTTGAAAAAGCCGTTTCTGTAATGAAGGAGAAAACTCACCG
AGGCAGTTCCATAGGATGGCAAGATCCTGGTATCGGTCTGCGATTCCGACTCGTCCAACATCAATACAAC
CTATTAATTTCCCCTCGTCAAAAATAAGGTTATCAAGTGAGAAATCACCATGAGTGACGACTGAATCCGG
TGAGAATGGCAAAAGTTTATGCATTTCTTTCCAGACTTGTTCAACAGGCCAGCCATTACGCTCGTCATCA
AAATCACTCGCATCAACCAAACCGTTATTCATTCGTGATTGCGCCTGAGCGAGACGAAATACGCGATCGC
TGTTAAAAGGACAATTACAAACAGGAATCGAATGCAACCGGCGCAGGAACACTGCCAGCGCATCAACAAT
ATTTTCACCTGAATCAGGATATTCTTCTAATACCTGGAATGCTGTTTTCCCTGGGATCGCAGTGGTGAGT
AACCATGCATCATCAGGAGTACGGATAAAATGCTTGATGGTCGGAAGAGGCATAAATTCCGTCAGCCAGT
TTAGTCTGACCATCTCATCTGTAACATCATTGGCAACGCTACCTTTGCCATGTTTCAGAAACAACTCTGG
CGCATCGGGCTTCCCATACAATCGGTAGATTGTCGCACCTGATTGCCCGACATTATCGCGAGCCCATTTA
TACCCATATAAATCAGCATCCATGTTGGAATTTAATCGCGGCCTTGAGCAAGACGTTTCCCGTTGAATAT
GGCTCATAACACCCCTTGTATTACTGTTTATGTAAGCAGACAGTTTTATTGTTCATGATGATATATTTTT
ATCTTGTGCAATGTAACATCAGAGATTTTGAGACACAACGTGGCTTTGTTGAATAAATCGAACTTTTGCT
GAGTTGAAGGATCAGATCACGCATCTTCCCGACAACGCAGACCGTTCCGTGGCAAAGCAAAAGTTCAAAA
TCACCAACTGGTCCACCTACAACAA
